Addgene plasmid #129006: pMM0641
Purpose: Integration vector for optogenetic machinery (pMEDIUM-VP16-CIB1/pMEDIUM-ZCRY2PHR) and pZF-mRUBY2
Depositing lab: Megan McClean. Depositing organization: University of Wisconsin, Madison. Publication: A yeast optogenetic toolkit (yOTK) for gene expression control in Saccharomyces cerevisiae. An-Adirekkun JM, Stewart CJ, Geller SH, Patel MT, Melendez J, Oakes BL, Noyes MB, McClean MN. Biotechnol Bioeng. 2019 Dec 2. doi: 10.1002/bit.27234. PubMed 31788779.
Backbone
  Vector backbone: NA
  Vector type: Yeast Expression
Growth in bacteria
  Bacterial resistance: Kanamycin, 50 μg/mL
  Growth temperature: 37°C
  Growth strain: DH5alpha
  Copy number: High Copy
Gene/Insert
  Gene/Insert name: 5' URA3-pRPL18B-SV40NLS-VP16-CIB1-tENO1-pRPL18B-SV40NLS-ZiF268DBD-CRY2PHR-tSSA1-pZF(BS)-mRUBY2-tADH1-URA3 URA3 3'-KanR-ColE1
  Species: S. cerevisiae (budding yeast)
  Cloning method: Restriction Enzyme; 5′ cloning site unknown (unknown if destroyed); 3′ cloning site unknown (unknown if destroyed)
Terms and licenses: Academic/Nonprofit Terms; Industry Terms: Not Available to Industry
How to cite: pMM0641 was a gift from Megan McClean (Addgene plasmid # 129006 ; http://n2t.net/addgene:129006 ; RRID:Addgene_129006)
