[The description below was written by a language model from this plasmid's Addgene catalogue record and pLannotate feature annotations shown in this document.]
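Description:
pMM0641 is a yeast integration vector from a Saccharomyces cerevisiae optogenetic toolkit. It combines a blue-light-responsive split transcription factor and a fluorescent reporter on a single plasmid of about 10.8 kb. It is propagated in E. coli through a high-copy ColE1-type origin with kanamycin selection. No yeast replication origin is annotated. Instead, the cassette is flanked by URA3 5' and 3' homology regions; the annotated GEA2 and TIM9 fragments most likely reflect genomic sequence neighbouring URA3 within these arms. An intact URA3 gene with its own promoter provides uracil prototrophy selection after integration at the URA3 locus. The record does not name a backbone or the cloning sites.

The payload consists of three transcription units. In the first, the RPL18B promoter, described in the record as medium strength, drives SV40 NLS-VP16 activation domain-CIB1, terminated by tENO1. In the second, another copy of pRPL18B drives SV40 NLS-Zif268 DNA-binding domain-CRY2PHR, terminated by tSSA1. pLannotate labels this zinc finger region as a ZFHD1 fragment, which is consistent because ZFHD1 contains Zif268-derived fingers. The third unit is the reporter, in which mRuby2 is placed under pZF(BS) and followed by the ADH1 terminator. pZF(BS) is annotated as GAL10/GAL1 promoter fragments, suggesting a GAL1-derived promoter carrying zinc finger binding sites.

Blue light induces CRY2PHR to bind CIB1, which recruits the VP16 activation domain to the DNA-bound zinc finger at pZF and switches on mRuby2 expression. The construct is therefore suited to making strains for characterising light-controlled gene expression with a red fluorescent readout. A short T7 promoter annotation between VP16 and CIB1 is probably a linker remnant with no role in yeast.
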