Features (pLannotate 1.2.2; 16 found; start..end, strand, type, name):
    766..785     +  CDS            SV40 NLS (fragment): nuclear localization signal of SV40 (simian virus 40) large T antigen
    808..1011    +  CDS            VP16 AD (fragment): transcriptional activation domain of herpes simplex virus protein VP16 (Triezenberg et al., 1988; Cousens et al., 1989); UL48
   1014..1032    +  promoter       T7 promoter: promoter for bacteriophage T7 RNA polymerase
   1057..2061    +  CDS            BHLH63: BH063_ARATH - Also known as CIB1, EN84. Experimental evidence at protein level: Swiss-Prot protein existence level 1. Transcription factor that binds DNA to G box 5'-CACGTG-3' and, to a lower extent, to E-box 5'-CANNTG-3' in vitro. Binds to chromatin DNA of the FT gene and promotes its expression, and thus triggers flowering in response to blue light. From Arabidopsis thaliana (Mouse-ear cress).
   3125..3296    +  CDS            ZFHD1 (DNA binding domain) (fragment): composite human DNA-binding domain composed of domains from the transcription factors Zif268 and Oct-1 (Pomerantz et al., 1995)
   3389..4882    +  CDS            CRY2PHR: N-terminal photolyase homology region of Arabidopsis thaliana cryptochrome 2 binds to CIB1 upon exposure to blue light (Kennedy et al., 2010)
   5197..5408    +  promoter       GAL10 promoter (fragment): S. cerevisiae GAL10; inducible promoter, regulated by Gal4
   5452..5842    +  promoter       GAL1 promoter (fragment): S. cerevisiae GAL1; inducible promoter, regulated by Gal4
   5860..6570    +  CDS            mRuby2: mRuby2 is a basic (constitutively fluorescent) red fluorescent protein published in 2012, derived from Entacmaea quadricolor. It has moderate acid sensitivity.
   6586..6773    +  terminator     ADH1 terminator: S. cerevisiae ADH1; transcription terminator for the S. cerevisiae alcohol dehydrogenase 1 (ADH1) gene
   6859..7035    +  promoter       URA3 promoter (fragment): S. cerevisiae URA3
   7036..7839    +  CDS            URA3: orotidine-5'-phosphate decarboxylase, required for uracil biosynthesis; S. cerevisiae URA3; yeast auxotrophic marker, counterselectable with 5-fluoroorotic acid (5-FOA)
   8107..8367    +  CDS            TIM9: TIM9_YEAST - Experimental evidence at protein level: Swiss-Prot protein existence level 1. Mitochondrial intermembrane chaperone that participates in the import and insertion of multi-pass transmembrane proteins into the mitochondrial inner membrane. Also required for the transfer of beta- barrel precursors from the TOM complex to the sorting and assembly machinery (SAM complex) of the outer membrane. Acts as a chaperone-like protein that protects the hydrophobic precursors from aggregation and guide them through the mitochondrial intermembrane space. Compared to TIM10, it may have a strong st
   8481..9296    -  CDS            KanR: aminoglycoside phosphotransferase; aph(3')-Ia; confers resistance to kanamycin in bacteria or G418 (Geneticin®) in eukaryotes
   9521..10109   +  rep_origin     ori: high-copy-number ColE1/pMB1/pBR322/pUC origin of replication
  10216..10572   +  CDS            GEA2 (fragment): GEA2_YEAST - Experimental evidence at protein level: Swiss-Prot protein existence level 1. Activates the ARF proteins by exchanging bound GDP for free GTP. Plays a role in maintaining mitochondrial morphology (PubMed:25190516). From Saccharomyces cerevisiae (strain ATCC 204508 / S288c) (Baker's yeast).
>Addgene plasmid #129006 | pMM0641 | addgene full sequence | sequence record 259445 | Addgene NGS Result
CTGAACTGGCCGATAATTGCAGACGAACGAAGAGGATGTCCAATATTTTTTTTAAGGAATAAGGATACTT
CAAGACTAGATTCCCCCCTGCATTCCCATCAGAACCGTAAACCTTGGCGCTTTCCTTGGGAAGTATTCAA
GAAGTGCCTTGTCCGGTTTCTGTGGCTCACAAACCAGCGCGCCCGATATGGCTTTCTTTTCACTTATGAA
TGTACCAGTACGGGACAATTAGAACGCTCCTGTAACAATCTCTTTGCAAATGTGGGGTTACATTCTAACC
ATGTCACACTGCTGACGAAATTCAAAGTAAAAAAAAATGGGACCACGTCTTGAGAACGATAGATTTTCTT
TATTTTACATTGAACAGTCGTTGTCTCAGCGCGCTTTATGTTTTCATTCATACTTCATATTATAAAATAA
CAAAAGAAGAATTTCATATTCACGCCCAAGAAATCAGGCTGCTTTCCAAATGCAATTGACACTTCATTAG
CCATCACACAAAACTCTTTCTTGCTGGAGCTTCTTTTAAAAAAGACCTCAGTACACCAAACACGTTACCC
GACCTCGTTATTTTACGACAACTATGATAAAATTCTGAAGAAAAAATAAAAAAATTTTCATACTTCTTGC
TTTTATTTAAACCATTGAATGATTTCTTTTGAACAAAACTACCTGTTTCACCAAAGGAAATAGAAAGAAA
AAATCAATTAGAAGAAAACAAAAAACAAAAGATCTATGGATAAAGCGGAATTAATTCCCGAGCCTCCAAA
AAAGAAGAGAAAGGTCGAATTGGGTACCGCCGCCTCGGAGCTCCACTTAGACGGCGAGGACGTGGCGATG
GCGCATGCCGACGCGCTAGACGATTTCGATCTGGACATGTTGGGGGACGGGGATTCCCCGGGTCCGGGAT
TTACCCCCCACGACTCCGCCCCCTACGGCGCTCTGGATATGGCCGACTTCGAGTTTGAGCAGATGTTTAC
CGATGCCCTTGGAATTGACGAGTACGGTGGGTTTAATACGACTCACTATAGGGCGAGCGCCGAAGCTAGC
GCCACCATGAATGGAGCTATAGGAGGTGACCTTTTGCTCAATTTTCCTGACATGTCGGTCCTAGAGCGCC
AAAGGGCTCACCTCAAGTACCTCAATCCCACCTTTGATTCTCCTCTCGCCGGCTTCTTTGCCGATTCTTC
AATGATTACCGGCGGCGAGATGGACAGCTATCTTTCGACTGCCGGTTTGAATCTTCCGATGATGTACGGT
GAAACGACGGTGGAAGGTGATTCAAGACTCTCAATTTCGCCGGAAACGACGCTTGGGACTGGAAATTTCA
AGAAACGGAAGTTTGATACAGAGACTAAGGATTGTAATGAGAAGAAGAAGAAGATGACGATGAACAGAGA
TGACCTAGTAGAAGAAGGAGAAGAAGAGAAGTCGAAAATAACAGAGCAAAACAATGGGAGCACAAAAAGC
ATCAAGAAGATGAAACACAAAGCCAAGAAAGAAGAGAACAATTTCTCTAATGATTCATCTAAAGTGACGA
AGGAATTGGAGAAAACGGATTATATTCATGTTCGTGCACGACGAGGCCAAGCCACTGATAGTCACAGCAT
AGCAGAACGAGTTAGAAGAGAAAAGATCAGTGAGAGAATGAAGTTTCTACAAGATTTGGTTCCTGGATGC
GACAAGATCACAGGCAAAGCAGGGATGCTTGATGAAATCATTAACTATGTTCAGTCTCTTCAGAGACAAA
TCGAGTTCTTATCGATGAAACTAGCAATTGTGAATCCAAGGCCGGATTTTGATATGGATGACATTTTTGC
CAAAGAGGTTGCCTCAACTCCAATGACTGTGGTGCCATCTCCTGAAATGGTTCTTTCCGGTTATTCTCAT
GAGATGGTTCACTCTGGTTATTCTAGTGAGATGGTTAACTCCGGTTACCTTCATGTCAATCCAATGCAGC
AAGTGAATACCAGTTCTGATCCATTGTCATGCTTCAACAATGGCGAAGCTCCTTCGATGTGGGACTCTCA
TGTGCAGAATCTCTATGGCAATTTAGGAGTACCGGTCATCGAGCTCGAGCTGCAGATGAATCGTAGATAC
GGATCCTAACTCGAGAGCTTTTGATTAAGCCTTCTAGTCCAAAAAACACGTTTTTTTGTCATTTATTTCA
TTTTCTTAGAATAGTTTAGTTTATTCATTTTATAGTCACGAATGTTTTATGATTCTATATAGGGTTGCAA
ACAAGCATTTTTCATTTTATGTTAAAACAATTTCAGGTTTACCTTTTATTCTGCTTGTGGTGACGCGTGT
ATCCGCCCGCTCTTTTGGTCACCCATGTATGCTGCCAAACCAGATGTCAACACAGCTACAACGAAGAGGA
TGTCCAATATTTTTTTTAAGGAATAAGGATACTTCAAGACTAGATTCCCCCCTGCATTCCCATCAGAACC
GTAAACCTTGGCGCTTTCCTTGGGAAGTATTCAAGAAGTGCCTTGTCCGGTTTCTGTGGCTCACAAACCA
GCGCGCCCGATATGGCTTTCTTTTCACTTATGAATGTACCAGTACGGGACAATTAGAACGCTCCTGTAAC
AATCTCTTTGCAAATGTGGGGTTACATTCTAACCATGTCACACTGCTGACGAAATTCAAAGTAAAAAAAA
ATGGGACCACGTCTTGAGAACGATAGATTTTCTTTATTTTACATTGAACAGTCGTTGTCTCAGCGCGCTT
TATGTTTTCATTCATACTTCATATTATAAAATAACAAAAGAAGAATTTCATATTCACGCCCAAGAAATCA
GGCTGCTTTCCAAATGCAATTGACACTTCATTAGCCATCACACAAAACTCTTTCTTGCTGGAGCTTCTTT
TAAAAAAGACCTCAGTACACCAAACACGTTACCCGACCTCGTTATTTTACGACAACTATGATAAAATTCT
GAAGAAAAAATAAAAAAATTTTCATACTTCTTGCTTTTATTTAAACCATTGAATGATTTCTTTTGAACAA
AACTACCTGTTTCACCAAAGGAAATAGAAAGAAAAAATCAATTAGAAGAAAACAAAAAACAAAAGATCTA
TGGCCCCCAAGAAGAAGAGGAAGGTTGGTATTCACGGGGGTACCCGCCCATATGCTTGCCCTGTCGAGTC
CTGCGATCGCCGCTTTTCTCGCTCGGATGAGCTTACCCGCCATATCCGCATCCATACCGGTCAGAAGCCC
TTCCAGTGTCGAATCTGCATGCGTAACTTCAGTCGTAGTGACCACCTTACCACCCACATCCGCACCCACA
CAGGCGAGAAGCCTTTTGCCTGTGACATTTGTGGGAGGAAGTTTGCCAGGAGTGATGAACGCAAGAGGCA
TACCAAAATCCATACAGGTGCTAGCTTCATGAAGATGGACAAAAAGACTATAGTTTGGTTTAGAAGAGAT
CTAAGGATTGAGGATAATCCTGCATTAGCAGCAGCTGCTCACGAAGGATCTGTTTTTCCTGTCTTCATTT
GGTGTCCTGAAGAAGAAGGACAGTTTTATCCTGGAAGAGCTTCAAGATGGTGGATGAAACAATCACTTGC
TCACTTATCTCAATCCTTGAAGGCTCTTGGATCTGACCTCACTTTAATCAAAACCCACAACACGATTTCA
GCGATCTTGGATTGTATCCGCGTTACCGGTGCTACAAAAGTCGTCTTTAACCACCTCTATGATCCTGTTT
CGTTAGTTCGGGACCATACCGTAAAGGAGAAGCTGGTGGAACGTGGGATCTCTGTGCAAAGCTACAATGG
AGATCTATTGTATGAACCGTGGGAGATATACTGCGAAAAGGGCAAACCTTTTACGAGTTTCAATTCTTAC
TGGAAGAAATGCTTAGATATGTCGATTGAATCCGTTATGCTTCCTCCTCCTTGGCGGTTGATGCCAATAA
CTGCAGCGGCTGAAGCGATTTGGGCGTGTTCGATTGAAGAACTAGGGCTGGAGAATGAGGCCGAGAAACC
GAGCAATGCGTTGTTAACTAGAGCTTGGAGTCCAGGATGGAGCAATGCTGATAAGTTACTAAATGAGTTC
ATCGAGAAGCAGTTGATAGATTATGCAAAGAACAGCAAGAAAGTTGTTGGGAATTCTACTTCACTACTTT
CTCCGTATCTCCATTTCGGGGAAATAAGCGTCAGACACGTTTTCCAGTGTGCCCGGATGAAACAAATTAT
ATGGGCAAGAGATAAGAACAGTGAAGGAGAAGAAAGTGCAGATCTTTTTCTTAGGGGAATCGGTTTAAGA
GAGTATTCTCGGTATATATGTTTCAACTTCCCGTTTACTCACGAGCAATCGTTGTTGAGTCATCTTCGGT
TTTTCCCTTGGGATGCTGATGTTGATAAGTTCAAGGCCTGGAGACAAGGCAGGACCGGTTATCCGTTGGT
GGATGCCGGAATGAGAGAGCTTTGGGCTACCGGATGGATGCATAACAGAATAAGAGTGATTGTTTCAAGC
TTTGCTGTGAAGTTTCTTCTCCTTCCATGGAAATGGGGAATGAAGTATTTCTGGGATACACTTTTGGATG
CTGATTTGGAATGTGACATCCTTGGCTGGCAGTATATCTCTGGGAGTATCCCCGATGGCCACGAGCTTGA
TCGCTTGGACAATCCCGCGTTACAAGGCGCCAAATATGACCCAGAAGGTGAGTACATAAGGCAATGGCTT
CCCGAGCTTGCGAGATTGCCAACTGAATGGATCCATCATCCATGGGACGCTCCTTTAACCGTACTCAAAG
CTTCTGGTGTGGAACTCGGAACAAACTATGCGAAACCCATTGTAGACATCGACACAGCTCGTGAGCTACT
AGCTAAAGCTATTTCAAGAACCCGTGAAGCACAGATCATGATCGGAGCAGCAGCCCGGGGATCCTAACTC
GAGGCCAATTGGTGCGGCAATTGATAATAACGAAAATGTCTTTTAATGATCTGGGTATAATGAGGAATTT
TCCGAACGTTTTTACTTTATATATATATATACATGTAACATATATTCTATACGCTATAGAGAAAGGAAAT
TTTTCAATTAAAAAAAAAATAGAGAAAGAGTTTCACTTCTTGATTATCGCTAACACTAATGGTTGAAGTA
CTGCTACTTTAATTTTATGCTGGATGCACACACTGGCTTAAGATGACAACGCGAGGCAAGCTAAACAGAT
CTTTATATTGAATTTTCAAAAATTCTTACTTTTTTTTTGGATGGACGCAAAGAAGTTTAATAATCATATT
ACATGGCATTACCACCATATACATATCCATATACATATCCATATCTAATCTTACTTATATGTTGTGGAAA
TGTAAAGAGCCCCATTATCTTAGCCTAAAAAAACCTTCTCTTTGGAACTTTCAGTAATACGCTTAACTGC
TCATTGCTATATTGAAGTGCGCGCGCGCGTGGGCGAGCGTGGGCGAGCGTGGGCGTCTAGACCGTGCGTC
CTCGTCTTCACCGGTCGCGTTCCTGAAACGCAGATGTGCCTCGCGCCGCACTGCTCCGAACAATAAAGAT
TCTACAATACTAGCTTTTATGGTTATGAAGAGGAAAAATTGGCAGTAACCTGGCCCCACAAACCTTCAAA
TTAACGAATCAAATTAACAACCATAGGATGATAATGCGATTAGTTTTTTAGCCTTATTTCTGGGGTAATT
AATCAGCGAAGCGATGATTTTTGATCTATTAACAGATATATAAATGGAAAAGCTGCATAACCACTTTAAC
TAATACTTTCAACATTTTCAGTTTGTATTACTTCTTATTCAAATGTCATAAAAGTATCAACAAAAAATTG
TTAATATACCTCTATACTTTAACGTCAAGGAGAAAAAACTATAGGTACTATGGTGTCCAAAGGAGAGGAG
TTAATCAAGGAAAACATGAGAATGAAAGTTGTCATGGAGGGCTCCGTTAATGGTCACCAATTCAAGTGTA
CAGGGGAAGGTGAAGGTAATCCTTACATGGGTACACAAACTATGAGAATTAAAGTAATTGAAGGCGGACC
ACTACCATTTGCATTTGACATTCTGGCAACGTCATTCATGTACGGATCACGAACTTTCATCAAGTACCCT
AAAGGTATACCAGACTTTTTCAAGCAATCTTTTCCAGAGGGTTTTACATGGGAAAGGGTTACAAGATACG
AAGATGGGGGTGTCGTCACAGTTATGCAAGATACTTCATTAGAAGATGGCTGCCTTGTCTATCATGTGCA
AGTAAGAGGGGTGAATTTTCCTTCTAACGGACCTGTGATGCAGAAAAAGACCAAAGGTTGGGAACCAAAT
ACTGAAATGATGTACCCAGCTGATGGAGGTTTGAGAGGCTACACACACATGGCGCTTAAAGTTGATGGTG
GAGGTCATTTGTCTTGTAGTTTTGTTACCACTTATCGTTCTAAAAAGACTGTTGGCAATATCAAAATGCC
AGGAATACATGCTGTAGACCACAGACTAGAAAGACTCGAAGAGAGCGATAACGAAATGTTCGTTGTACAG
AGAGAGCATGCCGTAGCCAAATTTGCTGGCTTAGGCGGTGGTATGGATGAATTGTATAAGGGATCCTAAC
TCGAGGCGAATTTCTTATGATTTATGATTTTTATTATTAAATAAGTTATAAAAAAAATAAGTGTATACAA
ATTTTAAAGTGACTCTTAGGTTTTAAAACGAAAATTCTTATTCTTGAGTAACTCTTTCCTGTAGGTCAGG
TTGCTTTCTCAGGTATAGCATGAGGTCGCTCTTATTGACCACACCTCTACCGGCATGCCGAGCAAATGCC
TGCAAATCGCTCCCCATTTCGCTGAGCAGTTACAGAGATGTTACGAACCACTAGTGCACTGCAGTACACG
GTTTCCTTGAAATTTTTTTGATTCGGTAATCTCCGAACAGAAGGAAGAACGAAGGAAGGAGCACAGACTT
AGATTGGTATATATACGCATATGTAGTGTTGAAGAAACATGAAATTGCCCAGTATTCTTAACCCAACTGC
ACAGAACAAAAACGTGCAGGAAACGAAGATAAATCATGTCGAAAGCTACATATAAGGAACGTGCTGCTAC
TCATCCTAGTCCTGTTGCTGCCAAGCTATTTAATATCATGCACGAAAAGCAAACAAACTTGTGTGCTTCA
TTGGATGTTCGTACCACCAAGGAATTACTGGAGTTAGTTGAAGCATTAGGTCCCAAAATTTGTTTACTAA
AAACACATGTGGATATCTTGACTGATTTTTCCATGGAGGGCACAGTTAAGCCGCTAAAGGCATTATCCGC
CAAGTACAATTTTTTACTCTTCGAGGACAGAAAATTTGCTGACATTGGTAATACAGTCAAATTGCAGTAC
TCTGCGGGTGTATACAGAATAGCAGAATGGGCAGACATTACGAATGCACACGGTGTGGTGGGCCCAGGTA
TTGTTAGCGGTTTGAAGCAGGCGGCAGAAGAAGTAACAAAGGAACCTAGAGGCCTTTTGATGTTAGCAGA
ATTGTCATGCAAGGGCTCCCTATCTACTGGAGAATATACTAAGGGTACTGTTGACATTGCGAAGAGCGAC
AAAGATTTTGTTATCGGCTTTATTGCTCAAAGAGACATGGGTGGAAGAGATGAAGGTTACGATTGGTTGA
TTATGACACCCGGTGTGGGTTTAGATGACAAGGGAGATGCATTGGGTCAACAGTATAGAACCGTGGATGA
TGTGGTTTCTACAGGATCTGACATTATTATTGTTGGAAGAGGACTATTTGCAAAGGGAAGGGATGCTAAG
GTAGAGGGTGAACGTTACAGAAAAGCAGGCTGGGAAGCATATTTGAGAAGATGCGGCCAGCAAAACTAAA
AAACTGTATTATAAGTAAATGCATGTATACTAAACTCACAAATTAGAGCTTCAATTTAATTATATCAGTT
ATTACCCGAGTAGAGCACTTGAATCCACTGCCCCGGGAATCTCGGTCGTAATGATTTCTATAATGACGAA
AAAAAAAAAATTGGAAAGAAAAAGCTTCATGGCCTTTATAAAAAGGAACTATCCAATACCTCGCCAGAAC
CAAGTAACAGTATTTTACGGGGCACAAATCAAGAACAATAAGACAGGACTGTAAAGATGGACGCATTGAA
CTCCAAAGAACAACAAGAGTTCCAAAAAGTAGTGGAACAAAAGCAAATGAAGGATTTCATGCGTTTGTAC
TCTAATCTGGTAGAAAGATGTTTCACAGACTGTGTCAATGACTTCACAACATCAAAGCTAACCAATAAGG
AACAAACATGCATCATGAAGTGCTCAGAAAAGTTCTTGAAGCATAGCGAACGTGTAGGGCAGCGTTTCCA
AGAACAAAACGCTGCCTTGGGACAAGGCTTGGGCCGATAAGGTGTACTGGCGTATATATATCTAATTATG
TATCTCTGGTGTAGCCCATTTTTAGCATGTAAATATAAAGACCGAGCGGCCGCGTGTTACAACCAATTAA
CCAATTCTGATTAGAAAAACTCATCGAGCATCAAATGAAACTGCAATTTATTCATATCAGGATTATCAAT
ACCATATTTTTGAAAAAGCCGTTTCTGTAATGAAGGAGAAAACTCACCGAGGCAGTTCCATAGGATGGCA
AGATCCTGGTATCGGTCTGCGATTCCGACTCGTCCAACATCAATACAACCTATTAATTTCCCCTCGTCAA
AAATAAGGTTATCAAGTGAGAAATCACCATGAGTGACGACTGAATCCGGTGAGAATGGCAAAAGCTTATG
CATTTCTTTCCAGACTTGTTCAACAGGCCAGCCATTACGCTCGTCATCAAAATCACTCGCATCAACCAAA
CCGTTATTCATTCGTGATTGCGCCTGAGCGAGGCGAAATACGCGATCGCTGTTAAAAGGACAATTACAAA
CAGGAATCGAATGCAACCGGCGCAGGAACACTGCCAGCGCATCAACAATATTTTCACCTGAATCAGGATA
TTCTTCTAATACCTGGAATGCTGTTTTCCCGGGGATCGCAGTGGTGAGTAACCATGCATCATCAGGAGTA
CGGATAAAATGCTTGATGGTCGGAAGAGGCATAAATTCCGTCAGCCAGTTTAGTCTGACCATCTCATCTG
TAACATCATTGGCAACGCTACCTTTGCCATGTTTCAGAAACAACTCTGGCGCATCGGGCTTCCCATACAA
TCGATAGATTGTCGCACCTGATTGCCCGACATTATCGCGAGCCCATTTATACCCATATAAATCAGCATCC
ATGTTGGAATTTAATCGCGGCCTGGAGCAAGACGTTTCCCGTTGAATATGGCTCATAACACCCCTTGTAT
TACTGTTTATGTAAGCAGACAGTTTTATTGTTCATGATGATATATTTTTATCTTGTGCAATGTAACATCA
GAGATTTTGAGACACAACGTGGCTTTGTTGAATAAATCGAACTTTTGCTGAGTTGAAGGATCAGTCATGA
CCAAAATCCCTTAACGTGAGTTTTCGTTCCACTGAGCGTCAGACCCCGTAGAAAAGATCAAAGGATCTTC
TTGAGATCCTTTTTTTCTGCGCGTAATCTGCTGCTTGCAAACAAAAAAACCACCGCTACCAGCGGTGGTT
TGTTTGCCGGATCAAGAGCTACCAACTCTTTTTCCGAAGGTAACTGGCTTCAGCAGAGCGCAGATACCAA
ATACTGTTCTTCTAGTGTAGCCGTAGTTAGGCCACCACTTCAAGAACTCTGTAGCACCGCCTACATACCT
CGCTCTGCTAATCCTGTTACCAGTGGCTGCTGCCAGTGGCGATAAGTCGTGTCTTACCGGGTTGGACTCA
AGACGATAGTTACCGGATAAGGCGCAGCGGTCGGGCTGAACGGGGGGTTCGTGCACACAGCCCAGCTTGG
AGCGAACGACCTACACCGAACTGAGATACCTACAGCGTGAGCTATGAGAAAGCGCCACGCTTCCCGAAGG
GAGAAAGGCGGACAGGTATCCGGTAAGCGGCAGGGTCGGAACAGGAGAGCGCACGAGGGAGCTTCCAGGG
GGAAACGCCTGGTATCTTTATAGTCCTGTCGGGTTTCGCCACCTCTGACTTGAGCGTCGATTTTTGTGAT
GCTCGTCAGGGGGGCGGAGCCTATGGAAAAACGCCAGCAACGCGGCCTTTTTACGGTTCCTGGCCTTTTG
CTGGCCTTTTGCTCACATGTTCTTTCCTGCGTTATCCCCTGATTCTGTGGATAACCGTGCGGCCGCCAAT
GCTAAATTCGAGTGAAACACAGGAAGATCAGAAAATCCTCATTTCATCCATATTAACAATAATTTCAAAT
GTTTATTTGCATTATTTGAAACTAGGCAAGACAAGCAACGAAACGTTTTTGAAAATTTTGAGTATTTTCA
ATAAATTTGTAGAGGACTCAGATATTGAAAAAAAGCTACAGCAATTAATACTTGATAAGAAGAGTATTGA
GAAGGGCAACGGTTCATCATCTCATGGATCTGCACATGAACAAACACCAGAGTCAAACGACGTTGAAATT
GAGGCTACTGCGCCAATTGATGACAATACAGACGATGATAACAAACCGAAGTTATCTGATGTAGAAAAGG
ATTAAAGATGCTAAGAGATAGTGATGATATTTCATAAATAATGTAATTCTATATATGTTAATTACCTTTT
TTGCGAGGCATATTTATGGTGAAGGATAAGTTTTGACCATCAAAGAAGGTTAATGTGGCTGTGGTTTCAG
GGTCCATAAAGCCCACATGGATAACATTACCCCTGAATTCGCATCTAGA
